Addgene plasmid #123212: pCEP4-BaLgp160-754*
Purpose: Mammalian expression plasmid for Env from the BaL HIV-1 isolate; C-terminal truncation
Depositing lab: Erik Procko. Publication: Conformational engineering of HIV-1 Env based on mutational tolerance in the CD4 and PG16 bound states. Heredia JD, Park J, Choi H, Gill KS, Procko E. J Virol. 2019 Mar 20. pii: JVI.00219-19. doi: 10.1128/JVI.00219-19. PubMed 30894475.
Backbone
  Vector backbone: pCEP4
  Backbone manufacturer: Invitrogen
  Backbone size w/o insert (bp): 10393
  Total vector size (bp): 11812
  Vector type: Mammalian Expression
  Selectable markers: Hygromycin
Growth in bacteria
  Bacterial resistance: Ampicillin, 100 μg/mL
  Growth temperature: 37°C
  Growth strain: DH5alpha
  Copy number: High Copy
Gene/Insert
  Gene/Insert name: HIV-1 (BaL) Env (alt names: gp160; Env)
  Species: Human immunodeficiency virus 1
  Insert size (bp): 2250
  Mutation: Codon-optimized synthetic gene; Premature stop codon at position 754
  GenBank ID: AAA44191.1
  Promoter: CMV
  Tag / fusion protein: CD5 leader peptide (N terminal on insert)
  Cloning method: Restriction Enzyme; 5′ cloning site NheI (not destroyed); 3′ cloning site XhoI (not destroyed)
  Sequencing primers: 5′ CMV_fwd; 3′ EBV_rev
Terms and licenses: Academic/Nonprofit Terms; Industry Terms: Not Available to Industry
How to cite: pCEP4-BaLgp160-754* was a gift from Erik Procko (Addgene plasmid # 123212 ; http://n2t.net/addgene:123212 ; RRID:Addgene_123212)
