[The description below was written by a language model from this plasmid's Addgene catalogue record and pLannotate feature annotations shown in this document.]
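Description:
pCEP4-BaLgp160-754* is a mammalian expression plasmid built on the Invitrogen pCEP4 episomal backbone and encodes a C-terminally truncated envelope glycoprotein (Env, gp160) from the BaL isolate of HIV-1. The insert is a codon-optimized synthetic gene of about 2.25 kb cloned between NheI and XhoI sites. It carries a CD5 leader peptide at its N terminus, which directs the protein into the secretory pathway. A premature stop codon at position 754 removes the distal part of the gp41 C-terminal region. Transcription is driven by the human CMV immediate-early enhancer and promoter and terminated by an SV40 polyadenylation signal. In the circular sequence the CMV elements lie at the end of the numbered record, directly upstream of the env reading frame at its start.

In E. coli the plasmid is propagated through a high-copy ColE1/pUC-type origin with ampicillin selection from the bla gene. In mammalian cells the Epstein-Barr virus oriP origin and the EBNA1 gene allow the plasmid to be maintained as a replicating nuclear episome in permissive primate cells. A hygromycin B phosphotransferase cassette, with an HSV thymidine kinase promoter and polyadenylation signal, provides selection for stable maintenance. The small annotated fragments of herpesviral genes, rop, tetracycline resistance and SV40 large T antigen appear to be leftover backbone sequence rather than functional parts.

The catalogue lists a total size of 11,812 bp, whereas the depositor's full sequence is 12,433 nt, and the record does not explain the difference. The associated publication title indicates use in mutational-tolerance studies and conformational engineering of Env in its CD4- and PG16-bound states.
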