Features (pLannotate 1.2.2; 22 found; start..end, strand, type, name):
     46..2244    +  CDS            env (fragment): ENV_HV1Y2 - Experimental evidence at protein level: Swiss-Prot protein existence level 1. [Transmembrane protein gp41]: Acts as a class I viral fusion protein. Under the current model, the protein has at least 3 conformational states: pre-fusion native state, pre-hairpin intermediate state, and post-fusion hairpin state. During fusion of viral and target intracellular membranes, the coiled coil regions (heptad repeats) assume a trimer-of-hairpins structure, positioning the fusion peptide in close proximity to the C-terminal region of the ectodomain. The formation of this structure appears to d
   2270..2404    -  polyA_signal   SV40 poly(A) signal: SV40 polyadenylation signal
   2427..2510    -  CDS            large T antigen (fragment): large T antigen from SV40 (simian virus 40)
   2513..2553    +  CDS            rop (fragment): Rop protein, which maintains plasmids at low copy number; rop
   2665..2683    -  misc_feature   MCS (fragment): pUC18/19 multiple cloning site
   3129..4918    -  rep_origin     oriP: Epstein-Barr virus oriP replication origin (Yates et al., 2000)
   4919..5137    -  CDS            gL (fragment): GL_EBVB9 - Experimental evidence at protein level: Swiss-Prot protein existence level 1. The heterodimer glycoprotein H-glycoprotein L is required for the fusion of viral and plasma membranes leading to virus entry into the host cell. Acts as a functional inhibitor of gH and maintains gH in an inhibited form. Upon binding to host integrins, gL dissociates from gH leading to activation of the viral fusion glycoproteins gB and gH. Fusion of EBV with B-lymphocytes requires the additional receptor- binding protein gp42, which forms a complex with gH/gL. The heterodimer gH/gL targets also host EPHA
   5220..7145    -  CDS            EBNA1: Epstein-Barr nuclear antigen 1, also known as EBNA-1 crucial for latent viral infection, and for episomal amplification of vectors containing the oriP origin (Okita et al., 2013)
   7183..7527    -  CDS            BRRF2_EBVB9 (fragment): Protein inferred from homology: Swiss-Prot protein existence level 3. From Epstein-Barr virus (strain B95-8) (HHV-4) (Human herpesvirus 4).
   7530..7553    -  promoter       tet promoter (fragment): E. coli promoter for tetracycline efflux protein gene
   7666..7770    +  promoter       AmpR promoter: bla
   7771..8631    +  CDS            AmpR: β-lactamase; bla; confers resistance to ampicillin, carbenicillin, and related antibiotics
   8802..9390    +  rep_origin     ori: high-copy-number ColE1/pMB1/pBR322/pUC origin of replication
   9436..9594    -  CDS            TcR (fragment): tetracycline efflux protein; tet; confers resistance to tetracycline
   9715..9915    -  CDS            MDV035 (fragment): UL24_GAHVM - Protein inferred from homology: Swiss-Prot protein existence level 3. May play a role in the dispersal of host nucleolin from the nucleolus throughout the nucleus leading to a decrease in ribosome biogenesis. From Gallid herpesvirus 2 (strain Chicken/Md5/ATCC VR-987) (GaHV-2) (Marek's disease herpesvirus type 1).
   9904..9966    +  promoter       Mini-TK promoter: minimal herpes simplex virus (HSV) thymidine kinase promoter
  10009..11046   +  CDS            HygR: hygromycin B phosphotransferase confers resistance to hygromycin
  11088..11136   +  polyA_signal   HSV TK poly(A) signal: herpes simplex virus thymidine kinase polyadenylation signal (Cole and Stacy, 1985)
  11336..11560   +  CDS            gH (fragment): GH_HHV11 - Experimental evidence at protein level: Swiss-Prot protein existence level 1. The heterodimer glycoprotein H-glycoprotein L is required for the fusion of viral and plasma membranes leading to virus entry into the host cell. Following initial binding to host receptor, membrane fusion is mediated by the fusion machinery composed of gB and the heterodimer gH/gL. May also be involved in the fusion between the virion envelope and the outer nuclear membrane during virion morphogenesis. From Human herpesvirus 1 (strain 17) (HHV-1) (Human herpes simplex virus 1).
  11591..11616   -  CDS            bla(M) (fragment): β-lactamase lacking the signal sequence; bla(M); allows cytosolic expression of β-lactamase
  11790..12169   +  enhancer       CMV enhancer: human cytomegalovirus immediate early enhancer
  12171..12370   +  promoter       CMV promoter: human cytomegalovirus (CMV) immediate early promoter
>Addgene plasmid #123212 | pCEP4-BaLgp160-754* | depositor full sequence | sequence record 235146 | pCEP4-BaLgp160-754* sequence 12433 bps
GCCACCATGCCCATGGGGAGCTTGCAACCGCTCGCCACTCTCTATCTCCTCGGCATGTTGGTAGCATCTG
TGCTGGCTGAGGAAAAGCTCTGGGTGACTGTGTATTACGGGGTCCCAGTTTGGAAGGAGGCTACTACCAC
GCTCTTCTGCGCCTCCGACCGGAAGGCATACGACACCGAGGTGCATAATGTGTGGGCCACACACGCCTGT
GTGCCTACCGACCCCAACCCACAGGAAGTGGAACTGAAGAACGTGACTGAGAATTTCAATATGTGGAAAA
ATAATATGGTGGAGCAGATGCACGAGGACATTATTAGCCTCTGGGATCAGTCCCTTAAACCCTGCGTGAA
ACTGACACCGCTGTGCGTAACGCTGAATTGTACTGACCTCCGGAATGCCACGAACGGAAACGACACAAAT
ACCACGTCAAGCTCCCGAGGGATGGTGGGAGGGGGAGAAATGAAGAACTGCTCATTCAATATAACGACGA
ATATCCGAGGGAAGGTTCAGAAAGAGTATGCCCTGTTTTACAAACTGGACATCGCTCCTATCGACAACAA
CAGCAATAACAGGTACCGCCTGATTAGCTGCAACACTTCTGTGATTACCCAGGCCTGCCCCAAGGTGAGC
TTCGAGCCTATCCCAATCCACTACTGCGCCCCAGCAGGCTTTGCCATCCTGAAATGCAAGGACAAGAAGT
TCAACGGCAAAGGCCCATGTACAAATGTCAGTACAGTACAGTGCACACACGGTATCCGCCCAGTTGTCTC
TACACAACTGCTGCTGAATGGATCCTTGGCAGAGGAAGAGGTGGTGATCAGATCTGCTAACTTCGCCGAT
AATGCTAAAGTCATCATTGTTCAGCTGAACGAGTCTGTCGAAATCAATTGTACTCGCCCAAACAACAACA
CGCGCAAGAGCATTCATATCGGACCGGGCAGGGCCTTTTACACAACAGGGGAGATTATTGGTGATATTAG
ACAAGCCCACTGCAACCTCAGTCGAGCAAAGTGGAATGATACTCTCAACAAAATTGTTATCAAATTGCGG
GAACAGTTTGGGAACAAGACAATCGTATTTAAGCACTCATCCGGAGGCGATCCAGAAATCGTGACACACT
CTTTTAACTGCGGTGGAGAATTTTTCTACTGCAACTCCACCCAGCTGTTCAACAGTACGTGGAACGTGAC
AGAGGAGTCTAACAACACCGTGGAGAATAATACGATCACCCTTCCATGTCGGATTAAGCAGATCATCAAT
ATGTGGCAGGAGGTGGGAAGAGCAATGTACGCGCCGCCCATTAGGGGCCAGATCAGATGCAGTTCAAATA
TCACAGGCCTGCTCCTGACACGCGACGGAGGCCCAGAGGACAACAAGACAGAGGTGTTTAGGCCCGGCGG
CGGCGACATGCGAGATAATTGGAGGTCTGAATTGTACAAGTACAAGGTGGTGAAAATCGAACCCCTGGGA
GTGGCGCCTACTAAGGCAAAGCGCCGCGTTGTGCAGAGAGAGAAGAGGGCAGTGGGAATTGGGGCGGTTT
TTCTTGGGTTCCTGGGGGCTGCAGGTAGCACCATGGGAGCGGCCGCTATGACACTGACAGTGCAAGCCAG
ACTCCTGCTGTCTGGTATTGTCCAACAGCAAAACAATTTGCTCCGCGCAATAGAAGCCCAGCAGCACCTG
CTCCAACTGACTGTGTGGGGCATTAAACAATTGCAGGCTCGCGTGCTGGCAGTCGAACGGTACCTGAGGG
ATCAACAGCTCCTGGGCATCTGGGGCTGCTCCGGGAAACTCATCTGTACGACAGCGGTCCCTTGGAATGC
CAGCTGGTCCAACAAAAGCCTCAACAAGATTTGGGACAATATGACGTGGATTGAGTGGGACAGGGAAATT
AACAATTATACCTCAATCATATATTCTCTGATTGAAGAGTCCCAGAATCAGCAAGAGAAGAATGAGCAGG
AATTGTTGGAACTTGATAAATGGGCAAGCCTGTGGAACTGGTTTGACATAACCAAATGGTTGTGGTATAT
CAAAATCTTCATAATGATCGTCGGCGGACTCATCGGGCTCCGAATTGTGTTCTCAGTCCTCAGCATTGTG
AATAGGGTGCGCCAGGGCTATTCTCCCCTGAGCTTCCAGACCCATCTGCCCTCTAGCCGAGGACCAGATA
GGCCTGGTGGGATCGAGGAAGAAGGCGGGGAACGGGACAGGGATAGGAGTGGTCCTCTTGTTAACGGGTT
CCTGTGATAACTCGAGGCCGGCAAGGCCGGATCCAGACATGATAAGATACATTGATGAGTTTGGACAAAC
CACAACTAGAATGCAGTGAAAAAAATGCTTTATTTGTGAAATTTGTGATGCTATTGCTTTATTTGTAACC
ATTATAAGCTGCAATAAACAAGTTAACAACAACAATTGCATTCATTTTATGTTTCAGGTTCAGGGGGAGG
TGTGGGAGGTTTTTTAAAGCAAGTAAAACCTCTACAAATGTGGTATGGCTGATTATGATCCGGCTGCCTC
GCGCGTTTCGGTGATGACGGTGAAAACCTCTGACACATGCAGCTCCCGGAGACGGTCACAGCTTGTCTGT
AAGCGGATGCCGGGAGCAGACAAGCCCGTCAGGGCGCGTCAGCGGGTGTTGGCGGGTGTCGGGGCGCAGC
CATGAGGTCGACTCTAGAGGATCGATCCCCGCCCCGGACGAACTAAACCTGACTACGACATCTCTGCCCC
TTCTTCGCGGGGCAGTGCATGTAATCCCTTCAGTTGGTTGGTACAACTTGCCAACTGGGCCCTGTTCCAC
ATGTGACACGGGGGGGGACCAAACACAAAGGGGTTCTCTGACTGTAGTTGACATCCTTATAAATGGATGT
GCACATTTGCCAACACTGAGTGGCTTTCATCCTGGAGCAGACTTTGCAGTCTGTGGACTGCAACACAACA
TTGCCTTTATGTGTAACTCTTGGCTGAAGCTCTTACACCAATGCTGGGGGACATGTACCTCCCAGGGGCC
CAGGAAGACTACGGGAGGCTACACCAACGTCAATCAGAGGGGCCTGTGTAGCTACCGATAAGCGGACCCT
CAAGAGGGCATTAGCAATAGTGTTTATAAGGCCCCCTTGTTAACCCTAAACGGGTAGCATATGCTTCCCG
GGTAGTAGTATATACTATCCAGACTAACCCTAATTCAATAGCATATGTTACCCAACGGGAAGCATATGCT
ATCGAATTAGGGTTAGTAAAAGGGTCCTAAGGAACAGCGATATCTCCCACCCCATGAGCTGTCACGGTTT
TATTTACATGGGGTCAGGATTCCACGAGGGTAGTGAACCATTTTAGTCACAAGGGCAGTGGCTGAAGATC
AAGGAGCGGGCAGTGAACTCTCCTGAATCTTCGCCTGCTTCTTCATTCTCCTTCGTTTAGCTAATAGAAT
AACTGCTGAGTTGTGAACAGTAAGGTGTATGTGAGGTGCTCGAAAACAAGGTTTCAGGTGACGCCCCCAG
AATAAAATTTGGACGGGGGGTTCAGTGGTGGCATTGTGCTATGACACCAATATAACCCTCACAAACCCCT
TGGGCAATAAATACTAGTGTAGGAATGAAACATTCTGAATATCTTTAACAATAGAAATCCATGGGGTGGG
GACAAGCCGTAAAGACTGGATGTCCATCTCACACGAATTTATGGCTATGGGCAACACATAATCCTAGTGC
AATATGATACTGGGGTTATTAAGATGTGTCCCAGGCAGGGACCAAGACAGGTGAACCATGTTGTTACACT
CTATTTGTAACAAGGGGAAAGAGAGTGGACGCCGACAGCAGCGGACTCCACTGGTTGTCTCTAACACCCC
CGAAAATTAAACGGGGCTCCACGCCAATGGGGCCCATAAACAAAGACAAGTGGCCACTCTTTTTTTTGAA
ATTGTGGAGTGGGGGCACGCGTCAGCCCCCACACGCCGCCCTGCGGTTTTGGACTGTAAAATAAGGGTGT
AATAACTTGGCTGATTGTAACCCCGCTAACCACTGCGGTCAAACCACTTGCCCACAAAACCACTAATGGC
ACCCCGGGGAATACCTGCATAAGTAGGTGGGCGGGCCAAGATAGGGGCGCGATTGCTGCGATCTGGAGGA
CAAATTACACACACTTGCGCCTGAGCGCCAAGCACAGGGTTGTTGGTCCTCATATTCACGAGGTCGCTGA
GAGCACGGTGGGCTAATGTTGCCATGGGTAGCATATACTACCCAAATATCTGGATAGCATATGCTATCCT
AATCTATATCTGGGTAGCATAGGCTATCCTAATCTATATCTGGGTAGCATATGCTATCCTAATCTATATC
TGGGTAGTATATGCTATCCTAATTTATATCTGGGTAGCATAGGCTATCCTAATCTATATCTGGGTAGCAT
ATGCTATCCTAATCTATATCTGGGTAGTATATGCTATCCTAATCTGTATCCGGGTAGCATATGCTATCCT
AATAGAGATTAGGGTAGTATATGCTATCCTAATTTATATCTGGGTAGCATATACTACCCAAATATCTGGA
TAGCATATGCTATCCTAATCTATATCTGGGTAGCATATGCTATCCTAATCTATATCTGGGTAGCATAGGC
TATCCTAATCTATATCTGGGTAGCATATGCTATCCTAATCTATATCTGGGTAGTATATGCTATCCTAATT
TATATCTGGGTAGCATAGGCTATCCTAATCTATATCTGGGTAGCATATGCTATCCTAATCTATATCTGGG
TAGTATATGCTATCCTAATCTGTATCCGGGTAGCATATGCTATCCTCATGCATATACAGTCAGCATATGA
TACCCAGTAGTAGAGTGGGAGTGCTATCCTTTGCATATGCCGCCACCTCCCAAGGGGGCGTGAATTTTCG
CTGCTTGTCCTTTTCCTGCTGGTTGCTCCCATTCTTAGGTGAATTTAAGGAGGCCAGGCTAAAGCCGTCG
CATGTCTGATTGCTCACCAGGTAAATGTCGCTAATGTTTTCCAACGCGAGAAGGTGTTGAGCGCGGAGCT
GAGTGACGTGACAACATGGGTATGCCCAATTGCCCCATGTTGGGAGGACGAAAATGGTGACAAGACAGAT
GGCCAGAAATACACCAACAGCACGCATGATGTCTACTGGGGATTTATTCTTTAGTGCGGGGGAATACACG
GCTTTTAATACGATTGAGGGCGTCTCCTAACAAGTTACATCACTCCTGCCCTTCCTCACCCTCATCTCCA
TCACCTCCTTCATCTCCGTCATCTCCGTCATCACCCTCCGCGGCAGCCCCTTCCACCATAGGTGGAAACC
AGGGAGGCAAATCTACTCCATCGTCAAAGCTGCACACAGTCACCCTGATATTGCAGGTAGGAGCGGGCTT
TGTCATAACAAGGTCCTTAATCGCATCCTTCAAAACCTCAGCAAATATATGAGTTTGTAAAAAGACCATG
AAATAACAGACAATGGACTCCCTTAGCGGGCCAGGTTGTGGGCCGGGTCCAGGGGCCATTCCAAAGGGGA
GACGACTCAATGGTGTAAGACGACATTGTGGAATAGCAAGGGCAGTTCCTCGCCTTAGGTTGTAAAGGGA
GGTCTTACTACCTCCATATACGAACACACCGGCGACCCAAGTTCCTTCGTCGGTAGTCCTTTCTACGTGA
CTCCTAGCCAGGAGAGCTCTTAAACCTTCTGCAATGTTCTCAAATTTCGGGTTGGAACCTCCTTGACCAC
GATGCTTTCCAAACCACCCTCCTTTTTTGCGCCTGCCTCCATCACCCTGACCCCGGGGTCCAGTGCTTGG
GCCTTCTCCTGGGTCATCTGCGGGGCCCTGCTCTATCGCTCCCGGGGGCACGTCAGGCTCACCATCTGGG
CCACCTTCTTGGTGGTATTCAAAATAATCGGCTTCCCCTACAGGGTGGAAAAATGGCCTTCTACCTGGAG
GGGGCCTGCGCGGTGGAGACCCGGATGATGATGACTGACTACTGGGACTCCTGGGCCTCTTTTCTCCACG
TCCACGACCTCTCCCCCTGGCTCTTTCACGACTTCCCCCCCTGGCTCTTTCACGTCCTCTACCCCGGCGG
CCTCCACTACCTCCTCGACCCCGGCCTCCACTACCTCCTCGACCCCGGCCTCCACTGCCTCCTCGACCCC
GGCCTCCACCTCCTGCTCCTGCCCCTCCTGCTCCTGCCCCTCCTCCTGCTCCTGCCCCTCCTGCCCCTCC
TGCTCCTGCCCCTCCTGCCCCTCCTGCTCCTGCCCCTCCTGCCCCTCCTGCTCCTGCCCCTCCTGCCCCT
CCTCCTGCTCCTGCCCCTCCTGCCCCTCCTCCTGCTCCTGCCCCTCCTGCCCCTCCTGCTCCTGCCCCTC
CTGCCCCTCCTGCTCCTGCCCCTCCTGCCCCTCCTGCTCCTGCCCCTCCTGCTCCTGCCCCTCCTGCTCC
TGCCCCTCCTGCTCCTGCCCCTCCTGCCCCTCCTGCCCCTCCTCCTGCTCCTGCCCCTCCTGCTCCTGCC
CCTCCTGCCCCTCCTGCCCCTCCTGCTCCTGCCCCTCCTCCTGCTCCTGCCCCTCCTGCCCCTCCTGCCC
CTCCTCCTGCTCCTGCCCCTCCTGCCCCTCCTCCTGCTCCTGCCCCTCCTCCTGCTCCTGCCCCTCCTGC
CCCTCCTGCCCCTCCTCCTGCTCCTGCCCCTCCTGCCCCTCCTCCTGCTCCTGCCCCTCCTCCTGCTCCT
GCCCCTCCTGCCCCTCCTGCCCCTCCTCCTGCTCCTGCCCCTCCTCCTGCTCCTGCCCCTCCTGCCCCTC
CTGCCCCTCCTGCCCCTCCTCCTGCTCCTGCCCCTCCTCCTGCTCCTGCCCCTCCTGCTCCTGCCCCTCC
CGCTCCTGCTCCTGCTCCTGTTCCACCGTGGGTCCCTTTGCAGCCAATGCAACTTGGACGTTTTTGGGGT
CTCCGGACACCATCTCTATGTCTTGGCCCTGATCCTGAGCCGCCCGGGGCTCCTGGTCTTCCGCCTCCTC
GTCCTCGTCCTCTTCCCCGTCCTCGTCCATGGTTATCACCCCCTCTTCTTTGAGGTCCACTGCCGCCGGA
GCCTTCTGGTCCAGATGTGTCTCCCTTCTCTCCTAGGCCATTTCCAGGTCCTGTACCTGGCCCCTCGTCA
GACATGATTCACACTAAAAGAGATCAATAGACATCTTTATTAGACGACGCTCAGTGAATACAGGGAGTGC
AGACTCCTGCCCCCTCCAACAGCCCCCCCACCCTCATCCCCTTCATGGTCGCTGTCAGACAGATCCAGGT
CTGAAAATTCCCCATCCTCCGAACCATCCTCGTCCTCATCACCAATTACTCGCAGCCCGGAAAACTCCCG
CTGAACATCCTCAAGATTTGCGTCCTGAGCCTCAAGCCAGGCCTCAAATTCCTCGTCCCCCTTTTTGCTG
GACGGTAGGGATGGGGATTCTCGGGACCCCTCCTCTTCCTCTTCAAGGTCACCAGACAGAGATGCTACTG
GGGCAACGGAAGAAAAGCTGGGTGCGGCCTGTGAGGATCAGCTTATCGATGATAAGCTGTCAAACATGAG
AATTCTTGAAGACGAAAGGGCCTCGTGATACGCCTATTTTTATAGGTTAATGTCATGATAATAATGGTTT
CTTAGACGTCAGGTGGCACTTTTCGGGGAAATGTGCGCGGAACCCCTATTTGTTTATTTTTCTAAATACA
TTCAAATATGTATCCGCTCATGAGACAATAACCCTGATAAATGCTTCAATAATATTGAAAAAGGAAGAGT
ATGAGTATTCAACATTTCCGTGTCGCCCTTATTCCCTTTTTTGCGGCATTTTGCCTTCCTGTTTTTGCTC
ACCCAGAAACGCTGGTGAAAGTAAAAGATGCTGAAGATCAGTTGGGTGCACGAGTGGGTTACATCGAACT
GGATCTCAACAGCGGTAAGATCCTTGAGAGTTTTCGCCCCGAAGAACGTTTTCCAATGATGAGCACTTTT
AAAGTTCTGCTATGTGGCGCGGTATTATCCCGTGTTGACGCCGGGCAAGAGCAACTCGGTCGCCGCATAC
ACTATTCTCAGAATGACTTGGTTGAGTACTCACCAGTCACAGAAAAGCATCTTACGGATGGCATGACAGT
AAGAGAATTATGCAGTGCTGCCATAACCATGAGTGATAACACTGCGGCCAACTTACTTCTGACAACGATC
GGAGGACCGAAGGAGCTAACCGCTTTTTTGCACAACATGGGGGATCATGTAACTCGCCTTGATCGTTGGG
AACCGGAGCTGAATGAAGCCATACCAAACGACGAGCGTGACACCACGATGCCTGCAGCAATGGCAACAAC
GTTGCGCAAACTATTAACTGGCGAACTACTTACTCTAGCTTCCCGGCAACAATTAATAGACTGGATGGAG
GCGGATAAAGTTGCAGGACCACTTCTGCGCTCGGCCCTTCCGGCTGGCTGGTTTATTGCTGATAAATCTG
GAGCCGGTGAGCGTGGGTCTCGCGGTATCATTGCAGCACTGGGGCCAGATGGTAAGCCCTCCCGTATCGT
AGTTATCTACACGACGGGGAGTCAGGCAACTATGGATGAACGAAATAGACAGATCGCTGAGATAGGTGCC
TCACTGATTAAGCATTGGTAACTGTCAGACCAAGTTTACTCATATATACTTTAGATTGATTTAAAACTTC
ATTTTTAATTTAAAAGGATCTAGGTGAAGATCCTTTTTGATAATCTCATGACCAAAATCCCTTAACGTGA
GTTTTCGTTCCACTGAGCGTCAGACCCCGTAGAAAAGATCAAAGGATCTTCTTGAGATCCTTTTTTTCTG
CGCGTAATCTGCTGCTTGCAAACAAAAAAACCACCGCTACCAGCGGTGGTTTGTTTGCCGGATCAAGAGC
TACCAACTCTTTTTCCGAAGGTAACTGGCTTCAGCAGAGCGCAGATACCAAATACTGTCCTTCTAGTGTA
GCCGTAGTTAGGCCACCACTTCAAGAACTCTGTAGCACCGCCTACATACCTCGCTCTGCTAATCCTGTTA
CCAGTGGCTGCTGCCAGTGGCGATAAGTCGTGTCTTACCGGGTTGGACTCAAGACGATAGTTACCGGATA
AGGCGCAGCGGTCGGGCTGAACGGGGGGTTCGTGCACACAGCCCAGCTTGGAGCGAACGACCTACACCGA
ACTGAGATACCTACAGCGTGAGCTATGAGAAAGCGCCACGCTTCCCGAAGGGAGAAAGGCGGACAGGTAT
CCGGTAAGCGGCAGGGTCGGAACAGGAGAGCGCACGAGGGAGCTTCCAGGGGGAAACGCCTGGTATCTTT
ATAGTCCTGTCGGGTTTCGCCACCTCTGACTTGAGCGTCGATTTTTGTGATGCTCGTCAGGGGGGCGGAG
CCTATGGAAAAACGCCAGCAACGCGGCCTTTTTACGGTTCCTGGCCTTTTGCTGGCCTTGAAGCTGTCCC
TGATGGTCGTCATCTACCTGCCTGGACAGCATGGCCTGCAACGCGGGCATCCCGATGCCGCCGGAAGCGA
GAAGAATCATAATGGGGAAGGCCATCCAGCCTCGCGTCGCGAACGCCAGCAAGACGTAGCCCAGCGCGTC
GGCCCCGAGATGCGCCGCGTGCGGCTGCTGGAGATGGCGGACGCGATGGATATGTTCTGCCAAGGGTTGG
TTTGCGCATTCACAGTTCTCCGCAAGAATTGATTGGCTCCAATTCTTGGAGTGGTGAATCCGTTAGCGAG
GTGCCGCCCTGCTTCATCCCCGTGGCCCGTTGCTCGCGTTTGCTGGCGGTGTCCCCGGAAGAAATATATT
TGCATGTCTTTAGTTCTATGATGACACAAACCCCGCCCAGCGTCTTGTCATTGGCGAATTCGAACACGCA
GATGCAGTCGGGGCGGCGCGGTCCGAGGTCCACTTCGCATATTAAGGTGACGCGTGTGGCCTCGAACACC
GAGCGACCCTGCAGCGACCCGCTTAACAGCGTCAACAGCGTGCCGCAGATCCCGGGGGGCAATGAGATAT
GAAAAAGCCTGAACTCACCGCGACGTCTGTCGAGAAGTTTCTGATCGAAAAGTTCGACAGCGTCTCCGAC
CTGATGCAGCTCTCGGAGGGCGAAGAATCTCGTGCTTTCAGCTTCGATGTAGGAGGGCGTGGATATGTCC
TGCGGGTAAATAGCTGCGCCGATGGTTTCTACAAAGATCGTTATGTTTATCGGCACTTTGCATCGGCCGC
GCTCCCGATTCCGGAAGTGCTTGACATTGGGGAATTCAGCGAGAGCCTGACCTATTGCATCTCCCGCCGT
GCACAGGGTGTCACGTTGCAAGACCTGCCTGAAACCGAACTGCCCGCTGTTCTGCAGCCGGTCGCGGAGG
CCATGGATGCGATCGCTGCGGCCGATCTTAGCCAGACGAGCGGGTTCGGCCCATTCGGACCGCAAGGAAT
CGGTCAATACACTACATGGCGTGATTTCATATGCGCGATTGCTGATCCCCATGTGTATCACTGGCAAACT
GTGATGGACGACACCGTCAGTGCGTCCGTCGCGCAGGCTCTCGATGAGCTGATGCTTTGGGCCGAGGACT
GCCCCGAAGTCCGGCACCTCGTGCACGCGGATTTCGGCTCCAACAATGTCCTGACGGACAATGGCCGCAT
AACAGCGGTCATTGACTGGAGCGAGGCGATGTTCGGGGATTCCCAATACGAGGTCGCCAACATCTTCTTC
TGGAGGCCGTGGTTGGCTTGTATGGAGCAGCAGACGCGCTACTTCGAGCGGAGGCATCCGGAGCTTGCAG
GATCGCCGCGGCTCCGGGCGTATATGCTCCGCATTGGTCTTGACCAACTCTATCAGAGCTTGGTTGACGG
CAATTTCGATGATGCAGCTTGGGCGCAGGGTCGATGCGACGCAATCGTCCGATCCGGAGCCGGGACTGTC
GGGCGTACACAAATCGCCCGCAGAAGCGCGGCCGTCTGGACCGATGGCTGTGTAGAAGTACTCGCCGATA
GTGGAAACCGACGCCCCAGCACTCGTCCGGATCGGGAGATGGGGGAGGCTAACTGAAACACGGAAGGAGA
CAATACCGGAAGGAACCCGCGCTATGACGGCAATAAAAAGACAGAATAAAACGCACGGGTGTTGGGTCGT
TTGTTCATAAACGCGGGGTTCGGTCCCAGGGCTGGCACTCTGTCGATACCCCACCGAGACCCCATTGGGG
CCAATACGCCCGCGTTTCTTCCTTTTCCCCACCCCACCCCCCAAGTTCGGGTGAAGGCCCAGGGCTCGCA
GCCAACGTCGGGGCGGCAGGCCCTGCCATAGCCACTGGCCCCGTGGGTTAGGGACGGGGTCCCCCATGGG
GAATGGTTTATGGTTCGTGGGGGTTATTATTTTGGGCGTTGCGTGGGGTCAGGTCCACGACTGGACTGAG
CAGACAGACCCATGGTTTTTGGATGGCCTGGGCATGGACCGCATGTACTGGCGCGACACGAACACCGGGC
GTCTGTGGCTGCCAAACACCCCCGACCCCCAAAAACCACCGCGCGGATTTCTGGCGTGCCAAGCTAGTCG
ACCAATTCTCATGTTTGACAGCTTATCATCGCAGATCCGGGCAACGTTGTTGCCATTGCTGCAGGCGCAG
AACTGGTAGGTATGGAAGATCTATACATTGAATCAATATTGGCAATTAGCCATATTAGTCATTGGTTATA
TAGCATAAATCAATATTGGCTATTGGCCATTGCATACGTTGTATCTATATCATAATATGTACATTTATAT
TGGCTCATGTCCAATATGACCGCCATGTTGACATTGATTATTGACTAGTTATTAATAGTAATCAATTACG
GGGTCATTAGTTCATAGCCCATATATGGAGTTCCGCGTTACATAACTTACGGTAAATGGCCCGCCTGGCT
GACCGCCCAACGACCCCCGCCCATTGACGTCAATAATGACGTATGTTCCCATAGTAACGCCAATAGGGAC
TTTCCATTGACGTCAATGGGTGGAGTATTTACGGTAAACTGCCCACTTGGCAGTACATCAAGTGTATCAT
ATGCCAAGTCCGCCCCCTATTGACGTCAATGACGGTAAATGGCCCGCCTGGCATTATGCCCAGTACATGA
CCTTACGGGACTTTCCTACTTGGCAGTACATCTACGTATTAGTCATCGCTATTACCATGGTGATGCGGTT
TTGGCAGTACACCAATGGGCGTGGATAGCGGTTTGACTCACGGGGATTTCCAAGTCTCCACCCCATTGAC
GTCAATGGGAGTTTGTTTTGGCACCAAAATCAACGGGACTTTCCAAAATGTCGTAATAACCCCGCCCCGT
TGACGCAAATGGGCGGTAGGCGTGTACGGTGGGAGGTCTATATAAGCAGAGCTCGTTTAGTGAACCGTCA
GATCTCTAGAAGCTGGGTACCAGCTGCTAGCAAGCTTGCTAGC
