>Addgene plasmid #123212 | pCEP4-BaLgp160-754* | addgene partial sequence | sequence record 239533 | Addgene Partial NGS Result
CCTCCTGCTCCTGCCNNNCCTCCTGCTCCTGCCCCTCCTCCTGCTCCTGCCCCTCCTGCTCCTGCCCCTC
CCGCTCCTGCTCCTGCTCCTGTTCCACCGTGGGTCCCTTTGCAGCCAATGCAACTTGGACGTTTTTGGGG
TCTCCGGACACCATCTCTATGTCTTGGCCCTGATCCTGAGCCGCCCGGGGCTCCTGGTCTTCCGCCTCCT
CGTCCTCGTCCTCTTCCCCGTCCTCGTCCATGGTTATCACCCCCTCTTCTTTGAGGTCCACTGCCGCCGG
AGCCTTCTGGTCCAGATGTGTCTCCCTTCTCTCCTAGGCCATTTCCAGGTCCTGTACCTGGCCCCTCGTC
AGACATGATTCACACTAAAAGAGATCAATAGACATCTTTATTAGACGACGCTCAGTGAATACAGGGAGTG
CAGACTCCTGCCCCCTCCAACAGCCCCCCCACCCTCATCCCCTTCATGGTCGCTGTCAGACAGATCCAGG
TCTGAAAATTCCCCATCCTCCGAACCATCCTCGTCCTCATCACCAATTACTCGCAGCCCGGAAAACTCCC
GCTGAACATCCTCAAGATTTGCGTCCTGAGCCTCAAGCCAGGCCTCAAATTCCTCGTCCCCCTTTTTGCT
GGACGGTAGGGATGGGGATTCTCGGGACCCCTCCTCTTCCTCTTCAAGGTCACCAGACAGAGATGCTACT
GGGGCAACGGAAGAAAAGCTGGGTGCGGCCTGTGAGGATCAGCTTATCGATGATAAGCTGTCAAACATGA
GAATTCTTGAAGACGAAAGGGCCTCGTGATACGCCTATTTTTATAGGTTAATGTCATGATAATAATGGTT
TCTTAGACGTCAGGTGGCACTTTTCGGGGAAATGTGCGCGGAACCCCTATTTGTTTATTTTTCTAAATAC
ATTCAAATATGTATCCGCTCATGAGACAATAACCCTGATAAATGCTTCAATAATATTGAAAAAGGAAGAG
TATGAGTATTCAACATTTCCGTGTCGCCCTTATTCCCTTTTTTGCGGCATTTTGCCTTCCTGTTTTTGCT
CACCCAGAAACGCTGGTGAAAGTAAAAGATGCTGAAGATCAGTTGGGTGCACGAGTGGGTTACATCGAAC
TGGATCTCAACAGCGGTAAGATCCTTGAGAGTTTTCGCCCCGAAGAACGTTTTCCAATGATGAGCACTTT
TAAAGTTCTGCTATGTGGCGCGGTATTATCCCGTGTTGACGCCGGGCAAGAGCAACTCGGTCGCCGCATA
CACTATTCTCAGAATGACTTGGTTGAGTACTCACCAGTCACAGAAAAGCATCTTACGGATGGCATGACAG
TAAGAGAATTATGCAGTGCTGCCATAACCATGAGTGATAACACTGCGGCCAACTTACTTCTGACAACGAT
CGGAGGACCGAAGGAGCTAACCGCTTTTTTGCACAACATGGGGGATCATGTAACTCGCCTTGATCGTTGG
GAACCGGAGCTGAATGAAGCCATACCAAACGACGAGCGTGACACCACGATGCCTGCAGCAATGGCAACAA
CGTTGCGCAAACTATTAACTGGCGAACTACTTACTCTAGCTTCCCGGCAACAATTAATAGACTGGATGGA
GGCGGATAAAGTTGCAGGACCACTTCTGCGCTCGGCCCTTCCGGCTGGCTGGTTTATTGCTGATAAATCT
GGAGCCGGTGAGCGTGGGTCTCGCGGTATCATTGCAGCACTGGGGCCAGATGGTAAGCCCTCCCGTATCG
TAGTTATCTACACGACGGGGAGTCAGGCAACTATGGATGAACGAAATAGACAGATCGCTGAGATAGGTGC
CTCACTGATTAAGCATTGGTAACTGTCAGACCAAGTTTACTCATATATACTTTAGATTGATTTAAAACTT
CATTTTTAATTTAAAAGGATCTAGGTGAAGATCCTTTTTGATAATCTCATGACCAAAATCCCTTAACGTG
AGTTTTCGTTCCACTGAGCGTCAGACCCCGTAGAAAAGATCAAAGGATCTTCTTGAGATCCTTTTTTTCT
GCGCGTAATCTGCTGCTTGCAAACAAAAAAACCACCGCTACCAGCGGTGGTTTGTTTGCCGGATCAAGAG
CTACCAACTCTTTTTCCGAAGGTAACTGGCTTCAGCAGAGCGCAGATACCAAATACTGTCCTTCTAGTGT
AGCCGTAGTTAGGCCACCACTTCAAGAACTCTGTAGCACCGCCTACATACCTCGCTCTGCTAATCCTGTT
ACCAGTGGCTGCTGCCAGTGGCGATAAGTCGTGTCTTACCGGGTTGGACTCAAGACGATAGTTACCGGAT
AAGGCGCAGCGGTCGGGCTGAACGGGGGGTTCGTGCACACAGCCCAGCTTGGAGCGAACGACCTACACCG
AACTGAGATACCTACAGCGTGAGCTATGAGAAAGCGCCACGCTTCCCGAAGGGAGAAAGGCGGACAGGTA
TCCGGTAAGCGGCAGGGTCGGAACAGGAGAGCGCACGAGGGAGCTTCCAGGGGGAAACGCCTGGTATCTT
TATAGTCCTGTCGGGTTTCGCCACCTCTGACTTGAGCGTCGATTTTTGTGATGCTCGTCAGGGGGGCGGA
GCCTATGGAAAAACGCCAGCAACGCGGCCTTTTTACGGTTCCTGGCCTTTTGCTGGCCTTGAAGCTGTCC
CTGATGGTCGTCATCTACCTGCCTGGACAGCATGGCCTGCAACGCGGGCATCCCGATGCCGCCGGAAGCG
AGAAGAATCATAATGGGGAAGGCCATCCAGCCTCGCGTCGCGAACGCCAGCAAGACGTAGCCCAGCGCGT
CGGCCCCGAGATGCGCCGCGTGCGGCTGCTGGAGATGGCGGACGCGATGGATATGTTCTGCCAAGGGTTG
GTTTGCGCATTCACAGTTCTCCGCAAGAATTGATTGGCTCCAATTCTTGGAGTGGTGAATCCGTTAGCGA
GGTGCCGCCCTGCTTCATCCCCGTGGCCCGTTGCTCGCGTTTGCTGGCGGTGTCCCCGGAAGAAATATAT
TTGCATGTCTTTAGTTCTATGATGACACAAACCCCGCCCAGCGTCTTGTCATTGGCGAATTCGAACACGC
AGATGCAGTCGGGGCGGCGCGGTCCGAGGTCCACTTCGCATATTAAGGTGACGCGTGTGGCCTCGAACAC
CGAGCGACCCTGCAGCGACCCGCTTAACAGCGTCAACAGCGTGCCGCAGATCCCGGGGGGCAATGAGATA
TGAAAAAGCCTGAACTCACCGCGACGTCTGTCGAGAAGTTTCTGATCGAAAAGTTCGACAGCGTCTCCGA
CCTGATGCAGCTCTCGGAGGGCGAAGAATCTCGTGCTTTCAGCTTCGATGTAGGAGGGCGTGGATATGTC
CTGCGGGTAAATAGCTGCGCCGATGGTTTCTACAAAGATCGTTATGTTTATCGGCACTTTGCATCGGCCG
CGCTCCCGATTCCGGAAGTGCTTGACATTGGGGAATTCAGCGAGAGCCTGACCTATTGCATCTCCCGCCG
TGCACAGGGTGTCACGTTGCAAGACCTGCCTGAAACCGAACTGCCCGCTGTTCTGCAGCCGGTCGCGGAG
GCCATGGATGCGATCGCTGCGGCCGATCTTAGCCAGACGAGCGGGTTCGGCCCATTCGGACCGCAAGGAA
TCGGTCAATACACTACATGGCGTGATTTCATATGCGCGATTGCTGATCCCCATGTGTATCACTGGCAAAC
TGTGATGGACGACACCGTCAGTGCGTCCGTCGCGCAGGCTCTCGATGAGCTGATGCTTTGGGCCGAGGAC
TGCCCCGAAGTCCGGCACCTCGTGCACGCGGATTTCGGCTCCAACAATGTCCTGACGGACAATGGCCGCA
TAACAGCGGTCATTGACTGGAGCGAGGCGATGTTCGGGGATTCCCAATACGAGGTCGCCAACATCTTCTT
CTGGAGGCCGTGGTTGGCTTGTATGGAGCAGCAGACGCGCTACTTCGAGCGGAGGCATCCGGAGCTTGCA
GGATCGCCGCGGCTCCGGGCGTATATGCTCCGCATTGGTCTTGACCAACTCTATCAGAGCTTGGTTGACG
GCAATTTCGATGATGCAGCTTGGGCGCAGGGTCGATGCGACGCAATCGTCCGATCCGGAGCCGGGACTGT
CGGGCGTACACAAATCGCCCGCAGAAGCGCGGCCGTCTGGACCGATGGCTGTGTAGAAGTACTCGCCGAT
AGTGGAAACCGACGCCCCAGCACTCGTCCGGATCGGGAGATGGGGGAGGCTAACTGAAACACGGAAGGAG
ACAATACCGGAAGGAACCCGCGCTATGACGGCAATAAAAAGACAGAATAAAACGCACGGGTGTTGGGTCG
TTTGTTCATAAACGCGGGGTTCGGTCCCAGGGCTGGCACTCTGTCGATACCCCACCGAGACCCCATTGGG
GCCAATACGCCCGCGTTTCTTCCTTTTCCCCACCCCACCCCCCAAGTTCGGGTGAAGGCCCAGGGCTCGC
AGCCAACGTCGGGGCGGCAGGCCCTGCCATAGCCACTGGCCCCGTGGGTTAGGGACGGGGTCCCCCATGG
GGAATGGTTTATGGTTCGTGGGGGTTATTATTTTGGGCGTTGCGTGGGGTCAGGTCCACGACTGGACTGA
GCAGACAGACCCATGGTTTTTGGATGGCCTGGGCATGGACCGCATGTACTGGCGCGACACGAACACCGGG
CGTCTGTGGCTGCCAAACACCCCCGACCCCCAAAAACCACCGCGCGGATTTCTGGCGTGCCAAGCTAGTC
GACCAATTCTCATGTTTGACAGCTTATCATCGCAGATCCGGGCAACGTTGTTGCCATTGCTGCAGGCGCA
GAACTGGTAGGTATGGAAGATCTATACATTGAATCAATATTGGCAATTAGCCATATTAGTCATTGGTTAT
ATAGCATAAATCAATATTGGCTATTGGCCATTGCATACGTTGTATCTATATCATAATATGTACATTTATA
TTGGCTCATGTCCAATATGACCGCCATGTTGACATTGATTATTGACTAGTTATTAATAGTAATCAATTAC
GGGGTCATTAGTTCATAGCCCATATATGGAGTTCCGCGTTACATAACTTACGGTAAATGGCCCGCCTGGC
TGACCGCCCAACGACCCCCGCCCATTGACGTCAATAATGACGTATGTTCCCATAGTAACGCCAATAGGGA
CTTTCCATTGACGTCAATGGGTGGAGTATTTACGGTAAACTGCCCACTTGGCAGTACATCAAGTGTATCA
TATGCCAAGTCCGCCCCCTATTGACGTCAATGACGGTAAATGGCCCGCCTGGCATTATGCCCAGTACATG
ACCTTACGGGACTTTCCTACTTGGCAGTACATCTACGTATTAGTCATCGCTATTACCATGGTGATGCGGT
TTTGGCAGTACACCAATGGGCGTGGATAGCGGTTTGACTCACGGGGATTTCCAAGTCTCCACCCCATTGA
CGTCAATGGGAGTTTGTTTTGGCACCAAAATCAACGGGACTTTCCAAAATGTCGTAATAACCCCGCCCCG
TTGACGCAAATGGGCGGTAGGCGTGTACGGTGGGAGGTCTATATAAGCAGAGCTCGTTTAGTGAACCGTC
AGATCTCTAGAAGCTGGGTACCAGCTGCTAGCAAGCTTGCTAGCGCCACCATGCCCATGGGGAGCTTGCA
ACCGCTCGCCACTCTCTATCTCCTCGGCATGTTGGTAGCATCTGTGCTGGCTGAGGAAAAGCTCTGGGTG
ACTGTGTATTACGGGGTCCCAGTTTGGAAGGAGGCTACTACCACGCTCTTCTGCGCCTCCGACCGGAAGG
CATACGACACCGAGGTGCATAATGTGTGGGCCACACACGCCTGTGTGCCTACCGACCCCAACCCACAGGA
AGTGGAACTGAAGAACGTGACTGAGAATTTCAATATGTGGAAAAATAATATGGTGGAGCAGATGCACGAG
GACATTATTAGCCTCTGGGATCAGTCCCTTAAACCCTGCGTGAAACTGACACCGCTGTGCGTAACGCTGA
ATTGTACTGACCTCCGGAATGCCACGAACGGAAACGACACAAATACCACGTCAAGCTCCCGAGGGATGGT
GGGAGGGGGAGAAATGAAGAACTGCTCATTCAATATAACGACGAATATCCGAGGGAAGGTTCAGAAAGAG
TATGCCCTGTTTTACAAACTGGACATCGCTCCTATCGACAACAACAGCAATAACAGGTACCGCCTGATTA
GCTGCAACACTTCTGTGATTACCCAGGCCTGCCCCAAGGTGAGCTTCGAGCCTATCCCAATCCACTACTG
CGCCCCAGCAGGCTTTGCCATCCTGAAATGCAAGGACAAGAAGTTCAACGGCAAAGGCCCATGTACAAAT
GTCAGTACAGTACAGTGCACACACGGTATCCGCCCAGTTGTCTCTACACAACTGCTGCTGAATGGATCCT
TGGCAGAGGAAGAGGTGGTGATCAGATCTGCTAACTTCGCCGATAATGCTAAAGTCATCATTGTTCAGCT
GAACGAGTCTGTCGAAATCAATTGTACTCGCCCAAACAACAACACGCGCAAGAGCATTCATATCGGACCG
GGCAGGGCCTTTTACACAACAGGGGAGATTATTGGTGATATTAGACAAGCCCACTGCAACCTCAGTCGAG
CAAAGTGGAATGATACTCTCAACAAAATTGTTATCAAATTGCGGGAACAGTTTGGGAACAAGACAATCGT
ATTTAAGCACTCATCCGGAGGCGATCCAGAAATCGTGACACACTCTTTTAACTGCGGTGGAGAATTTTTC
TACTGCAACTCCACCCAGCTGTTCAACAGTACGTGGAACGTGACAGAGGAGTCTAACAACACCGTGGAGA
ATAATACGATCACCCTTCCATGTCGGATTAAGCAGATCATCAATATGTGGCAGGAGGTGGGAAGAGCAAT
GTACGCGCCGCCCATTAGGGGCCAGATCAGATGCAGTTCAAATATCACAGGCCTGCTCCTGACACGCGAC
GGAGGCCCAGAGGACAACAAGACAGAGGTGTTTAGGCCCGGCGGCGGCGACATGCGAGATAATTGGAGGT
CTGAATTGTACAAGTACAAGGTGGTGAAAATCGAACCCCTGGGAGTGGCGCCTACTAAGGCAAAGCGCCG
CGTTGTGCAGAGAGAGAAGAGGGCAGTGGGAATTGGGGCGGTTTTTCTTGGGTTCCTGGGGGCTGCAGGT
AGCACCATGGGAGCGGCCGCTATGACACTGACAGTGCAAGCCAGACTCCTGCTGTCTGGTATTGTCCAAC
AGCAAAACAATTTGCTCCGCGCAATAGAAGCCCAGCAGCACCTGCTCCAACTGACTGTGTGGGGCATTAA
ACAATTGCAGGCTCGCGTGCTGGCAGTCGAACGGTACCTGAGGGATCAACAGCTCCTGGGCATCTGGGGC
TGCTCCGGGAAACTCATCTGTACGACAGCGGTCCCTTGGAATGCCAGCTGGTCCAACAAAAGCCTCAACA
AGATTTGGGACAATATGACGTGGATTGAGTGGGACAGGGAAATTAACAATTATACCTCAATCATATATTC
TCTGATTGAAGAGTCCCAGAATCAGCAAGAGAAGAATGAGCAGGAATTGTTGGAACTTGATAAATGGGCA
AGCCTGTGGAACTGGTTTGACATAACCAAATGGTTGTGGTATATCAAAATCTTCATAATGATCGTCGGCG
GACTCATCGGGCTCCGAATTGTGTTCTCAGTCCTCAGCATTGTGAATAGGGTGCGCCAGGGCTATTCTCC
CCTGAGCTTCCAGACCCATCTGCCCTCTAGCCGAGGACCAGATAGGCCTGGTGGGATCGAGGAAGAAGGC
GGGGAACGGGACAGGGATAGGAGTGGTCCTCTTGTTAACGGGTTCCTGTGATAACTCGAGGCCGGCAAGG
CCGGATCCAGACATGATAAGATACATTGATGAGTTTGGACAAACCACAACTAGAATGCAGTGAAAAAAAT
GCTTTATTTGTGAAATTTGTGATGCTATTGCTTTATTTGTAACCATTATAAGCTGCAATAAACAAGTTAA
CAACAACAATTGCATTCATTTTATGTTTCAGGTTCAGGGGGAGGTGTGGGAGGTTTTTTAAAGCAAGTAA
AACCTCTACAAATGTGGTATGGCTGATTATGATCCGGCTGCCTCGCGCGTTTCGGTGATGACGGTGAAAA
CCTCTGACACATGCAGCTCCCGGAGACGGTCACAGCTTGTCTGTAAGCGGATGCCGGGAGCAGACAAGCC
CGTCAGGGCGCGTCAGCGGGTGTTGGCGGGTGTCGGGGCGCAGCCATGAGGTCGACTCTAGAGGATCGAT
CCCCGCCCCGGACGAACTAAACCTGACTACGACATCTCTGCCCCTTCTTCGCGGGGCAGTGCATGTAATC
CCTTCAGTTGGTTGGTACAACTTGCCAACTGGGCCCTGTTCCACATGTGACACGGGGGGGGACCAAACAC
AAAGGGGTTCTCTGACTGTAGTTGACATCCTTATAAATGGATGTGCACATTTGCCAACACTGAGTGGCTT
TCATCCTGGAGCAGACTTTGCAGTCTGTGGACTGCAACACAACATTGCCTTTATGTGTAACTCTTGGCTG
AAGCTCTTACACCAATGCTGGGGGACATGTACCTCCCAGGGGCCCAGGAAGACTACGGGAGGCTACACCA
ACGTCAATCAGAGGGGCCTGTGTAGCTACCGATAAGCGGACCCTCAAGAGGGCATTAGCAATAGTGTTTA
TAAGGCCCCCTTGTTAACCCTAAACGGGTAGCATATGCTTCCCGGGTAGTAGTATATACTATCCAGACTA
ACCCTAATTCAATAGCATATGTTACCCAACGGGAAGCATATGCTATCGAATTAGGGTTAGTAAAAGGGTC
CTAAGGAACAGCGATATCTCCCACCCCATGAGCTGTCACGGTTTTATTTACATGGGGTCAGGATTCCACG
AGGGTAGTGAACCATTTTAGTCACAAGGGCAGTGGCTGAAGATCAAGGAGCGGGCAGTGAACTCTCCTGA
ATCTTCGCCTGCTTCTTCATTCTCCTTCGTTTAGCTAATAGAATAACTGCTGAGTTGTGAACAGTAAGGT
GTATGTGAGGTGCTCGAAAACAAGGTTTCAGGTGACGCCCCCAGAATAAAATTTGGACGGGGGGTTCAGT
GGTGGCATTGTGCTATGACACCAATATAACCCTCACAAACCCCTTGGGCAATAAATACTAGTGTAGGAAT
GAAACATTCTGAATATCTTTAACAATAGAAATCCATGGGGTGGGGACAAGCCGTAAAGACTGGATGTCCA
TCTCACACGAATTTATGGCTATGGGCAACACATAATCCTAGTGCAATATGATACTGGGGTTATTAAGATG
TGTCCCAGGCAGGGACCAAGACAGGTGAACCATGTTGTTACACTCTATTTGTAACAAGGGGAAAGAGAGT
GGACGCCGACAGCAGCGGACTCCACTGGTTGTCTCTAACACCCCCGAAAATTAAACGGGGCTCCACGCCA
ATGGGGCCCATAAACAAAGACAAGTGGCCACTCTTTTTTTTGAAATTGTGGAGTGGGGGCACGCGTCAGC
CCCCACACGCCGCCCTGCGGTTTTGGACTGTAAAATAAGGGTGTAATAACTTGGCTGATTGTAACCCCGC
TAACCACTGCGGTCAAACCACTTGCCCACAAAACCACTAATGGCACCCCGGGGAATACCTGCATAAGTAG
GTGGGCGGGCCAAGATAGGGGCGCGATTGCTGCGATCTGGAGGACAAATTACACACACTTGCGCCTGAGC
GCCAAGCACAGGGTTGTTGGTCCTCATATTCACGAGGTCGCTGAGAGCACGGTGGGCTAATGTTGCCATG
GGTAGCATATACTACCCAAATATCTGGATAGCATATGCTATCCTAATCTATATCTGGGTAGCATAGGCTA
TCCTAATCTATATCTGGGTAGCATATGCTATCCTAATCTATATCTGGGTAGTATATGCTATCCTAATTTA
TATCTGGGTAGCATAGGCTATCCTAATCTATATCTGGGTAGCATATGCTATCCTAATCTATATCTGGGTA
GTATATGCTATCCTAATCTGTATCCGGGTAGCATATGCTATCCTAATAGAGATTAGGGTAGTATATGCTA
TCCTAATTTATATCTGGGTAGCATATACTACCCAAATATCTGGATAGCATATGCTATCCTAATCTATATC
TGGGTAGCATATGCTATCCTAATCTATATCTGGGTAGCATAGGCTATCCTAATCTATATCTGGGTAGCAT
ATGCTATCCTAATCTATATCTGGGTAGTATATGCTATCCTAATTTATATCTGGGTAGCATAGGCTATCCT
AATCTATATCTGGGTAGCATATGCTATCCTAATCTATATCTGGGTAGTATATGCTATCCTAATCTGTATC
CGGGTAGCATATGCTATCCTCATGCATATACAGTCAGCATATGATACCCAGTAGTAGAGTGGGAGTGCTA
TCCTTTGCATATGCCGCCACCTCCCAAGGGGGCGTGAATTTTCGCTGCTTGTCCTTTTCCTGCTGGTTGC
TCCCATTCTTAGGTGAATTTAAGGAGGCCAGGCTAAAGCCGTCGCATGTCTGATTGCTCACCAGGTAAAT
GTCGCTAATGTTTTCCAACGCGAGAAGGTGTTGAGCGCGGAGCTGAGTGACGTGACAACATGGGTATGCC
CAATTGCCCCATGTTGGGAGGACGAAAATGGTGACAAGACAGATGGCCAGAAATACACCAACAGCACGCA
TGATGTCTACTGGGGATTTATTCTTTAGTGCGGGGGAATACACGGCTTTTAATACGATTGAGGGCGTCTC
CTAACAAGTTACATCACTCCTGCCCTTCCTCACCCTCATCTCCATCACCTCCTTCATCTCCGTCATCTCC
GTCATCACCCTCCGCGGCAGCCCCTTCCACCATAGGTGGAAACCAGGGAGGCAAATCTACTCCATCGTCA
AAGCTGCACACAGTCACCCTGATATTGCAGGTAGGAGCGGGCTTTGTCATAACAAGGTCCTTAATCGCAT
CCTTCAAAACCTCAGCAAATATATGAGTTTGTAAAAAGACCATGAAATAACAGACAATGGACTCCCTTAG
CGGGCCAGGTTGTGGGCCGGGTCCAGGGGCCATTCCAAAGGGGAGACGACTCAATGGTGTAAGACGACAT
TGTGGAATAGCAAGGGCAGTTCCTCGCCTTAGGTTGTAAAGGGAGGTCTTACTACCTCCATATACGAACA
CACCGGCGACCCAAGTTCCTTCGTCGGTAGTCCTTTCTACGTGACTCCTAGCCAGGAGAGCTCTTAAACC
TTCTGCAATGTTCTCAAATTTCGGGTTGGAACCTCCTTGACCACGATGCTTTCCAAACCACCCTCCTTTT
TTGCGCCTGCCTCCATCACCCTGACCCCGGGGTCCAGTGCTTGGGCCTTCTCCTGGGTCATCTGCGGGGC
CCTGCTCTATCGCTCCCGGGGGCACGTCAGGCTCACCATCTGGGCCACCTTCTTGGTGGTATTCAAAATA
ATCGGCTTCCCCTACAGGGTGGAAAAATGGCCTTCTACCTGGAGGGGGCCTGCGCGGTGGAGACCCGGAT
GATGATGACTGACTACTGGGACTCCTGGGCCTCTTTTCTCCACGTCCACGACCTCTCCCCCTGGCTCTTT
CACGACTTCCCCCCCTGGCTCTTTCACGTCCTCTACCCCGGCGGCCTCCACTACCTCCTCGACCCCGGCC
TCCACTACCTCCTCGACCCCGGCCTCCACTGCCTCCTCGACCCCGGCCTCCA
